Addgene plasmid #184956: pSLS.491
Purpose: Test effect of a1/a2 length on editing rpoB using retron recombineering
Depositing lab: Seth Shipman. Depositing organization: J. David Gladstone Institutes. Publication: Precise genome editing across kingdoms of life using retron-derived DNA. Lopez SC, Crawford KD, Lear SK, Bhattarai-Kline S, Shipman SL. Nat Chem Biol. 2022 Feb;18(2):199-206. doi: 10.1038/s41589-021-00927-y. Epub 2021 Dec 23. PubMed 34949838.
Backbone
  Vector backbone: pET-21(+)
  Vector type: Bacterial Expression
Growth in bacteria
  Bacterial resistance: Ampicillin, 100 μg/mL
  Growth temperature: 37°C
  Growth strain: DH5alpha
  Copy number: High Copy
Gene/Insert
  Gene/Insert name: Eco1 RT and recombineering ncRNA, rpoB T1534C, a1/a2 length: 12
  Species: E. coli
  Mutation: rpoB donor T1534C
  Promoter: T7/lac
  Cloning method: Unknown
Terms and licenses: Academic/Nonprofit Terms; Industry Terms: Not Available to Industry
How to cite: pSLS.491 was a gift from Seth Shipman (Addgene plasmid # 184956 ; http://n2t.net/addgene:184956 ; RRID:Addgene_184956)
