[The description below was written by a language model from this plasmid's Addgene catalogue record and pLannotate feature annotations shown in this document.]
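Description:
pSLS.491 is a bacterial expression plasmid built on the pET-21(+) backbone and used for retron-based recombineering in E. coli. It is propagated through a ColE1/pMB1-type origin, accompanied by the pBR322-derived bom and rop elements, and also carries an f1 phage origin. Selection is by ampicillin via the β-lactamase gene. The catalogue lists it as high copy. A lacI cassette on the backbone supplies lac repressor. Short tetracycline-resistance fragments flanking lacI appear to be non-functional backbone remnants.

The payload sits under a T7 promoter with an adjacent lac operator, so expression requires T7 RNA polymerase in the host and is inducible with IPTG. Downstream of a T7 gene 10 ribosome binding site lies the reverse transcriptase of retron Eco1 (annotated as the Ec86 RT). This is followed by an engineered retron non-coding RNA, and transcription ends at the T7 terminator. The RT partially reverse-transcribes the ncRNA to generate multicopy single-stranded DNA. Here the reverse-transcribed region has been replaced with an rpoB donor carrying the T1534C substitution, which the annotation tool picked up as a short rpoB fragment (matched by homology to a mycobacterial entry, although the record gives the species as E. coli). The resulting ssDNA can serve as an editing template for the chromosomal rpoB locus.

In this variant the a1/a2 regions of the ncRNA, complementary sequences that pair at the ends of the transcript, are 12 bases long. The plasmid is evidently one of a series testing how a1/a2 length affects rpoB editing efficiency. The His-tag and gene 10-derived fragments annotated just before the terminator are probably vector remnants rather than fusions to the insert. No single-strand annealing protein is annotated on the plasmid.
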