Features (pLannotate 1.2.2; 20 found; start..end, strand, type, name):
     12..440     +  rep_origin     f1 ori (sequence partly withheld): f1 bacteriophage origin of replication; arrow indicates direction of (+) strand synthesis
    493..597     +  promoter       AmpR promoter: bla
    598..1458    +  CDS            AmpR: β-lactamase; bla; confers resistance to ampicillin, carbenicillin, and related antibiotics
   1629..2217    +  rep_origin     ori: high-copy-number ColE1/pMB1/pBR322/pUC origin of replication
   2403..2542    -  misc_feature   bom: basis of mobility region from pBR322
   2644..2835    -  CDS            rop: Rop protein, which maintains plasmids at low copy number; rop
   2852..3232    +  CDS            YPB1_ECOLX: Protein predicted: Swiss-Prot protein existence level 4. From Escherichia coli.
   3304..3595    -  CDS            TcR (fragment): tetracycline efflux protein; tet; confers resistance to tetracycline
   3610..3631    -  protein_bind   CAP binding site: CAP binding activates transcription in the presence of cAMP. E. coli catabolite activator protein
   3644..4726    -  CDS            lacI: lac repressor; lacI; The lac repressor binds to the lac operator to inhibit transcription in E. coli. This inhibition can be relieved by adding lactose or isopropyl-β-D-thiogalactopyranoside (IPTG).
   4727..4804    -  promoter       lacI promoter: lacI
   4812..5091    -  CDS            TcR (fragment): tetracycline efflux protein; tet; confers resistance to tetracycline
   5113..5131    +  promoter       T7 promoter: promoter for bacteriophage T7 RNA polymerase
   5132..5156    +  protein_bind   lac operator: The lac repressor binds to the lac operator to inhibit transcription in E. coli. This inhibition can be relieved by adding lactose or isopropyl-β-D-thiogalactopyranoside (IPTG). lac repressor encoded by lacI
   5182..5204    +  RBS            RBS: efficient ribosome binding site from bacteriophage T7 gene 10 (Olins and Rangwala, 1989)
   5212..6171    +  CDS            RT86_ECOLX: Protein predicted: Swiss-Prot protein existence level 4. Participates in the synthesis of a msDNA (a branched RNA linked by a 2',5'-phosphodiester linkage to a single-stranded DNA) of unknown function. The retron transcript serves as primer and template to the reaction, and codes for the RT. From Escherichia coli.
   6299..6397    +  CDS            rpoB (fragment): RPOB_MYCPR - Protein inferred from homology: Swiss-Prot protein existence level 3. DNA-dependent RNA polymerase catalyzes the transcription of DNA into RNA using the four ribonucleoside triphosphates as substrates. From Mycolicibacterium peregrinum (Mycobacterium peregrinum).
   6445..6462    +  CDS            9xHis (fragment): 9xHis affinity tag
   6472..6521    +  CDS            SET1 (fragment): solubility-enhancement tag derived from T7 phage gene 10B
   6529..6576    +  terminator     T7 terminator: transcription terminator for bacteriophage T7 RNA polymerase
>Addgene plasmid #184956 | pSLS.491 | addgene full sequence | sequence record 376557 | Addgene NGS Result
TGGCGAATGGG
[124 nt withheld, positions 12-135]
C
[91 nt withheld, positions 137-227]
A
[49 nt withheld, positions 229-277]
CCTTTGACGTTGGAGTCCACGTTCTTT
[37 nt withheld, positions 305-341]
ACCCTATCTCGGTCTATTCTTTTGATTTATAAGGGATTTTGCCGATTTCGGCCTATTGGTTAAAAAATGA
GCTGATTTAACAAAAATTTAACGCGAATTTTAACAAAATATTAACGCTTACAATTTAGGTGGCACTTTTC
GGGGAAATGTGCGCGGAACCCCTATTTGTTTATTTTTCTAAATACATTCAAATATGTATCCGCTCATGAG
ACAATAACCCTGATAAATGCTTCAATAATATTGAAAAAGGAAGAGTATGAGTATTCAACATTTCCGTGTC
GCCCTTATTCCCTTTTTTGCGGCATTTTGCCTTCCTGTTTTTGCTCACCCAGAAACGCTGGTGAAAGTAA
AAGATGCTGAAGATCAGTTGGGTGCACGAGTGGGTTACATCGAACTGGATCTCAACAGCGGTAAGATCCT
TGAGAGTTTTCGCCCCGAAGAACGTTTTCCAATGATGAGCACTTTTAAAGTTCTGCTATGTGGCGCGGTA
TTATCCCGTATTGACGCCGGGCAAGAGCAACTCGGTCGCCGCATACACTATTCTCAGAATGACTTGGTTG
AGTACTCACCAGTCACAGAAAAGCATCTTACGGATGGCATGACAGTAAGAGAATTATGCAGTGCTGCCAT
AACCATGAGTGATAACACTGCGGCCAACTTACTTCTGACAACGATCGGAGGACCGAAGGAGCTAACCGCT
TTTTTGCACAACATGGGGGATCATGTAACTCGCCTTGATCGTTGGGAACCGGAGCTGAATGAAGCCATAC
CAAACGACGAGCGTGACACCACGATGCCTGCAGCAATGGCAACAACGTTGCGCAAACTATTAACTGGCGA
ACTACTTACTCTAGCTTCCCGGCAACAATTAATAGACTGGATGGAGGCGGATAAAGTTGCAGGACCACTT
CTGCGCTCGGCCCTTCCGGCTGGCTGGTTTATTGCTGATAAATCTGGAGCCGGTGAGCGTGGGTCTCGCG
GTATCATTGCAGCACTGGGGCCAGATGGTAAGCCCTCCCGTATCGTAGTTATCTACACGACGGGGAGTCA
GGCAACTATGGATGAACGAAATAGACAGATCGCTGAGATAGGTGCCTCACTGATTAAGCATTGGTAACTG
TCAGACCAAGTTTACTCATATATACTTTAGATTGATTTAAAACTTCATTTTTAATTTAAAAGGATCTAGG
TGAAGATCCTTTTTGATAATCTCATGACCAAAATCCCTTAACGTGAGTTTTCGTTCCACTGAGCGTCAGA
CCCCGTAGAAAAGATCAAAGGATCTTCTTGAGATCCTTTTTTTCTGCGCGTAATCTGCTGCTTGCAAACA
AAAAAACCACCGCTACCAGCGGTGGTTTGTTTGCCGGATCAAGAGCTACCAACTCTTTTTCCGAAGGTAA
CTGGCTTCAGCAGAGCGCAGATACCAAATACTGTCCTTCTAGTGTAGCCGTAGTTAGGCCACCACTTCAA
GAACTCTGTAGCACCGCCTACATACCTCGCTCTGCTAATCCTGTTACCAGTGGCTGCTGCCAGTGGCGAT
AAGTCGTGTCTTACCGGGTTGGACTCAAGACGATAGTTACCGGATAAGGCGCAGCGGTCGGGCTGAACGG
GGGGTTCGTGCACACAGCCCAGCTTGGAGCGAACGACCTACACCGAACTGAGATACCTACAGCGTGAGCT
ATGAGAAAGCGCCACGCTTCCCGAAGGGAGAAAGGCGGACAGGTATCCGGTAAGCGGCAGGGTCGGAACA
GGAGAGCGCACGAGGGAGCTTCCAGGGGGAAACGCCTGGTATCTTTATAGTCCTGTCGGGTTTCGCCACC
TCTGACTTGAGCGTCGATTTTTGTGATGCTCGTCAGGGGGGCGGAGCCTATGGAAAAACGCCAGCAACGC
GGCCTTTTTACGGTTCCTGGCCTTTTGCTGGCCTTTTGCTCACATGTTCTTTCCTGCGTTATCCCCTGAT
TCTGTGGATAACCGTATTACCGCCTTTGAGTGAGCTGATACCGCTCGCCGCAGCCGAACGACCGAGCGCA
GCGAGTCAGTGAGCGAGGAAGCGGAAGAGCGCCTGATGCGGTATTTTCTCCTTACGCATCTGTGCGGTAT
TTCACACCGCAATGGTGCACTCTCAGTACAATCTGCTCTGATGCCGCATAGTTAAGCCAGTATACACTCC
GCTATCGCTACGTGACTGGGTCATGGCTGCGCCCCGACACCCGCCAACACCCGCTGACGCGCCCTGACGG
GCTTGTCTGCTCCCGGCATCCGCTTACAGACAAGCTGTGACCGTCTCCGGGAGCTGCATGTGTCAGAGGT
TTTCACCGTCATCACCGAAACGCGCGAGGCAGCTGCGGTAAAGCTCATCAGCGTGGTCGTGAAGCGATTC
ACAGATGTCTGCCTGTTCATCCGCGTCCAGCTCGTTGAGTTTCTCCAGAAGCGTTAATGTCTGGCTTCTG
ATAAAGCGGGCCATGTTAAGGGCGGTTTTTTCCTGTTTGGTCACTGATGCCTCCGTGTAAGGGGGATTTC
TGTTCATGGGGGTAATGATACCGATGAAACGAGAGAGGATGCTCACGATACGGGTTACTGATGATGAACA
TGCCCGGTTACTGGAACGTTGTGAGGGTAAACAACTGGCGGTATGGATGCGGCGGGACCAGAGAAAAATC
ACTCAGGGTCAATGCCAGCGCTTCGTTAATACAGATGTAGGTGTTCCACAGGGTAGCCAGCAGCATCCTG
CGATGCAGATCCGGAACATAATGGTGCAGGGCGCTGACTTCCGCGTTTCCAGACTTTACGAAACACGGAA
ACCGAAGACCATTCATGTTGTTGCTCAGGTCGCAGACGTTTTGCAGCAGCAGTCGCTTCACGTTCGCTCG
CGTATCGGTGATTCATTCTGCTAACCAGTAAGGCAACCCCGCCAGCCTAGCCGGGTCCTCAACGACAGGA
GCACGATCATGCGCACCCGTGGGGCCGCCATGCCGGCGATAATGGCCTGCTTCTCGCCGAAACGTTTGGT
GGCGGGACCAGTGACGAAGGCTTGAGCGAGGGCGTGCAAGATTCCGAATACCGCAAGCGACAGGCCGATC
ATCGTCGCGCTCCAGCGAAAGCGGTCCTCGCCGAAAATGACCCAGAGCGCTGCCGGCACCTGTCCTACGA
GTTGCATGATAAAGAAGACAGTCATAAGTGCGGCGACGATAGTCATGCCCCGCGCCCACCGGAAGGAGCT
GACTGGGTTGAAGGCTCTCAAGGGCATCGGTCGAGATCCCGGTGCCTAATGAGTGAGCTAACTTACATTA
ATTGCGTTGCGCTCACTGCCCGCTTTCCAGTCGGGAAACCTGTCGTGCCAGCTGCATTAATGAATCGGCC
AACGCGCGGGGAGAGGCGGTTTGCGTATTGGGCGCCAGGGTGGTTTTTCTTTTCACCAGTGAGACGGGCA
ACAGCTGATTGCCCTTCACCGCCTGGCCCTGAGAGAGTTGCAGCAAGCGGTCCACGCTGGTTTGCCCCAG
CAGGCGAAAATCCTGTTTGATGGTGGTTAACGGCGGGATATAACATGAGCTGTCTTCGGTATCGTCGTAT
CCCACTACCGAGATATCCGCACCAACGCGCAGCCCGGACTCGGTAATGGCGCGCATTGCGCCCAGCGCCA
TCTGATCGTTGGCAACCAGCATCGCAGTGGGAACGATGCCCTCATTCAGCATTTGCATGGTTTGTTGAAA
ACCGGACATGGCACTCCAGTCGCCTTCCCGTTCCGCTATCGGCTGAATTTGATTGCGAGTGAGATATTTA
TGCCAGCCAGCCAGACGCAGACGCGCCGAGACAGAACTTAATGGGCCCGCTAACAGCGCGATTTGCTGGT
GACCCAATGCGACCAGATGCTCCACGCCCAGTCGCGTACCGTCTTCATGGGAGAAAATAATACTGTTGAT
GGGTGTCTGGTCAGAGACATCAAGAAATAACGCCGGAACATTAGTGCAGGCAGCTTCCACAGCAATGGCA
TCCTGGTCATCCAGCGGATAGTTAATGATCAGCCCACTGACGCGTTGCGCGAGAAGATTGTGCACCGCCG
CTTTACAGGCTTCGACGCCGCTTCGTTCTACCATCGACACCACCACGCTGGCACCCAGTTGATCGGCGCG
AGATTTAATCGCCGCGACAATTTGCGACGGCGCGTGCAGGGCCAGACTGGAGGTGGCAACGCCAATCAGC
AACGACTGTTTGCCCGCCAGTTGTTGTGCCACGCGGTTGGGAATGTAATTCAGCTCCGCCATCGCCGCTT
CCACTTTTTCCCGCGTTTTCGCAGAAACGTGGCTGGCCTGGTTCACCACGCGGGAAACGGTCTGATAAGA
GACACCGGCATACTCTGCGACATCGTATAACGTTACTGGTTTCACATTCACCACCCTGAATTGACTCTCT
TCCGGGCGCTATCATGCCATACCGCGAAAGGTTTTGCGCCATTCGATGGTGTCCGGGATCTCGACGCTCT
CCCTTATGCGACTCCTGCATTAGGAAGCAGCCCAGTAGTAGGTTGAGGCCGTTGAGCACCGCCGCCGCAA
GGAATGGTGCATGCAAGGAGATGGCGCCCAACAGTCCCCCGGCCACGGGGCCTGCCACCATACCCACGCC
GAAACAAGCGCTCATGAGCCCGAAGTGGCGAGCCCGATCTTCCCCATCGGTGATGTCGGCGATATAGGCG
CCAGCAACCGCACCTGTGGCGCCGGTGATGCCGGCCACGATGCGTCCGGCGTAGAGGATCGAGATCTCGA
TCCCGCGAAATTAATACGACTCACTATAGGGGAATTGTGAGCGGATAACAATTCCCCTCTAGGATCCGAA
TTCAAATAATTTTGTTTAACTTTAAGAAGGAGATATACATATGAAATCCGCTGAATATTTGAACACTTTT
AGATTGAGAAATCTCGGCCTACCTGTCATGAACAATTTGCATGACATGTCTAAGGCGACTCGCATATCTG
TTGAAACACTTCGGTTGTTAATCTATACAGCTGATTTTCGCTATAGGATCTACACTGTAGAAAAGAAAGG
CCCAGAGAAGAGAATGAGAACCATTTACCAACCTTCTCGAGAACTTAAAGCCTTACAAGGATGGGTTCTA
CGTAACATTTTAGATAAACTGTCGTCATCTCCTTTTTCTATTGGATTTGAAAAGCACCAATCTATTTTGA
ATAATGCTACCCCGCATATTGGGGCAAACTTTATACTGAATATTGATTTGGAGGATTTTTTCCCAAGTTT
AACTGCTAACAAAGTTTTTGGAGTGTTCCATTCTCTTGGTTATAATCGACTAATATCTTCAGTTTTGACA
AAAATATGTTGTTATAAAAATCTGCTACCACAAGGTGCTCCATCATCACCTAAATTAGCTAATCTAATAT
GTTCTAAACTTGATTATCGTATTCAGGGTTATGCAGGTAGTCGGGGCTTGATATATACGAGATATGCCGA
TGATCTCACCTTATCTGCACAGTCTATGAAAAAGGTTGTTAAAGCACGTGATTTTTTATTTTCTATAATC
CCAAGTGAAGGATTGGTTATTAACTCAAAAAAAACTTGTATTAGTGGGCCTCGTAGTCAGAGGAAAGTTA
CAGGTTTAGTTATTTCACAAGAGAAAGTTGGGATAGGTAGAGAAAAATATAAAGAAATTAGAGCAAAGAT
ACATCATATATTTTGCGGTAAGTCTTCTGAGATAGAACACGTTAGGGGATGGTTGTCATTTATTTTAAGT
GTGGATTCAAAAAGCCATAGGAGATTAATAACTTATATTAGCAAATTAGAAAAAAAATATGGAAAGAACC
CTTTAAATAAAGCGAAGACCTAACATTTAACTATGATAAGATTCCGTATGCGCACCCTTAGCGAGAGGTT
TATCATTAAGGTCAACCTCTGGATGTTGTTTCGGCATCCTGCATTGAATCTGAGTTACTGTCTGTTTTCC
TGAATTCCCGATTTCCGCAGCAGTGAAAGAGTTCTTCGGTTCCAGCCAGCTGCCTCAGTTTATGGACCAG
AACAACCCGCTGTCTGAGATTACGCACGAATTCAGGAAACCCGTTTTTTCTGACGTAAGGGTGCGCAAGC
GGCCGCACTCGAGCACCACCACCACCACCACTGAGATCCGGCTGCTAACAAAGCCCGAAAGGAAGCTGAG
TTGGCTGCTGCCACCGCTGAGCAATAACTAGCATAACCCCTTGGGGCCTCTAAACGGGTCTTGAGGGGTT
TTTTGCTGAAAGGAGGAACTATATCCGGAT
